Addgene plasmid #143005: TFORF0042
Purpose: Lentiviral vector for overexpressing transcription factor ORFs with unique 24-bp barcodes. Barcodes facilitate identification of transcription factors in pooled screens.
Depositing lab: Feng Zhang. Depositing organization: Broad Institute. Publication: A transcription factor atlas of directed differentiation. Joung J, Ma S, Tay T, Geiger-Schuller KR, Kirchgatterer PC, Verdine VK, Guo B, Arias-Garcia MA, Allen WE, Singh A, Kuksenko O, Abudayyeh OO, Gootenberg JS, Fu Z, Macrae RK, Buenrostro JD, Regev A, Zhang F. Cell. 2023 Jan 5;186(1):209-229.e26. doi: 10.1016/j.cell.2022.11.026. PubMed 36608654.
Backbone
  Vector backbone: pLX_TRC317
  Backbone manufacturer: Broad Institute Genetic Perturbation Platform
  Backbone size w/o insert (bp): 8264
  Vector type: Mammalian Expression, Lentiviral
  Selectable markers: Puromycin
Growth in bacteria
  Bacterial resistance: Ampicillin, 100 μg/mL
  Growth temperature: 37°C
  Growth strain: NEB Stable
  Copy number: High Copy
Gene/Insert
  Gene/Insert name: ZNF674
  Species: H. sapiens (human)
  Insert size (bp): 1829
  Entrez Gene: ZNF674 (a.k.a. MRX92, ZNF673B)
  Promoter: EF1a
  Cloning method: Unknown
  Sequencing primers: 5′ GGGTGGAGACTGAAGTTAGGCCAG; 3′ CACATAGCGTAAAAGGAGCAACATAG
Terms and licenses: Academic/Nonprofit Terms; Industry Terms: Not Available to Industry
Depositor comments: NM_001146291,ENST00000414387 . The transcription factor ORF portion of this plasmid was synthesized by Genewiz. Please test multiple small colonies in case of plasmid recombination. To make this collection available in a timely manner, a portion of this collection was not fully sequenced by Addgene. If an Addgene verified full plasmid sequence is not available, please contact us prior to placing an order to request the full sequence.
How to cite: TFORF0042 was a gift from Feng Zhang (Addgene plasmid # 143005 ; http://n2t.net/addgene:143005 ; RRID:Addgene_143005)
