[The description below was written by a language model from this plasmid's Addgene catalogue record and pLannotate feature annotations shown in this document.]
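Description:
TFORF0042 is a third-generation-style, self-inactivating HIV-1 lentiviral expression plasmid built on the pLX_TRC317 backbone. It belongs to a barcoded library of transcription factor open reading frames and carries human ZNF674, a zinc finger protein thought to act in transcriptional regulation. In bacteria it is maintained through a high-copy ColE1/pUC-type origin and selected with ampicillin via β-lactamase. An f1 origin and remnants of a lac/T7/T3 cloning region are also present in the backbone. The depositor warns that the plasmid can recombine, which is common for constructs carrying LTR repeats.

The viral genome is transcribed from an RSV promoter fused to a truncated 5' LTR. This is followed by the Ψ packaging signal with a partial gag sequence, the RRE for Rev-dependent nuclear export, and a cPPT/CTS element that aids nuclear import of the reverse-transcribed genome. An SV40 early promoter drives puromycin N-acetyltransferase, allowing selection of transduced mammalian cells. Downstream, the strong constitutive EF-1α promoter drives the synthesized ZNF674 ORF. The automated annotation matches only part of the stated 1.8 kb insert to the reference protein, which may reflect the specific transcript isoform cited by the depositor. A WPRE follows to enhance transcript stability and expression, and the cassette ends at the ΔU3 3' LTR and an SV40 polyadenylation signal.

The unique 24-bp barcode described in the catalogue entry is not annotated in the feature table. The unannotated stretch between the ORF and the WPRE, which includes a short U6-derived fragment, is a plausible location for it. The barcode allows the transcription factor to be identified by sequencing in pooled overexpression screens, such as those for directed cell differentiation.
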