Features (pLannotate 1.2.2; 31 found; start..end, strand, type, name):
      5..231     +  promoter       RSV promoter: Rous sarcoma virus enhancer/promoter
    232..412     +  LTR            5' LTR (truncated): truncated 5' long terminal repeat (LTR) from HIV-1
    459..584     +  misc_feature   HIV-1 Ψ: packaging signal of human immunodeficiency virus type 1
    568..931     +  CDS            HIV-1 gag (fragment): gag protein from human immunodeficiency virus 1; gag
   1077..1310    +  misc_feature   RRE: The Rev response element (RRE) of HIV-1 allows for Rev-dependent mRNA export from the nucleus to the cytoplasm.
   1687..1713    +  CDS            Rev (fragment): human immunodeficiency virus 1 (HIV-1) Rev protein; rev; enhances nuclear export of unspliced and incompletely spliced viral mRNAs
   1720..1743    +  promoter       SV40 promoter (fragment): SV40 early promoter
   1744..1815    +  promoter       SV40 promoter (fragment): SV40 enhancer and early promoter
   1839..1974    +  rep_origin     SV40 ori: SV40 origin of replication
   2020..2616    +  CDS            PuroR (fragment): puromycin N-acetyltransferase; pac from Streptomyces; confers resistance to puromycin
   2665..2782    +  misc_feature   cPPT/CTS: central polypurine tract and central termination sequence of HIV-1
   2847..2913    +  CDS            small t antigen (fragment): SV40 (simian virus 40) small t antigen
   2920..4098    +  promoter       EF-1α promoter: strong constitutive promoter for human elongation factor EF-1α
   4115..5254    +  CDS            ZNF674 (fragment): ZN674_HUMAN - Experimental evidence at transcript level: Swiss-Prot protein existence level 2. May be involved in transcriptional regulation. From Homo sapiens (Human).
   5855..5908    +  promoter       U6 promoter (fragment): RNA polymerase III promoter for human U6 snRNA
   5950..6538    +  misc_feature   WPRE: woodchuck hepatitis virus posttranscriptional regulatory element
   6589..6608    +  misc_feature   cPPT/CTS (fragment): central polypurine tract and central termination sequence of HIV-1
   6610..6843    +  LTR            3' LTR (ΔU3): self-inactivating 3' long terminal repeat (LTR) from HIV-1
   6921..7042    +  polyA_signal   SV40 poly(A) signal: SV40 polyadenylation signal
   7082..7217    +  rep_origin     SV40 ori: SV40 origin of replication
   7238..7256    -  promoter       T7 promoter: promoter for bacteriophage T7 RNA polymerase
   7264..7419    +  CDS            lacZα (fragment): LacZα fragment of β-galactosidase; lacZ fragment
   7424..7852    +  rep_origin     f1 ori (sequence partly withheld): f1 bacteriophage origin of replication; arrow indicates direction of (+) strand synthesis
   7905..8009    +  promoter       AmpR promoter: bla
   8010..8870    +  CDS            AmpR: β-lactamase; bla; confers resistance to ampicillin, carbenicillin, and related antibiotics
   9041..9629    +  rep_origin     ori: high-copy-number ColE1/pMB1/pBR322/pUC origin of replication
   9812..9904    +  CDS            lacI (fragment): lac repressor; lacI; The lac repressor binds to the lac operator to inhibit transcription in E. coli. This inhibition can be relieved by adding lactose or isopropyl-β-D-thiogalactopyranoside (IPTG).
   9917..9938    +  protein_bind   CAP binding site: CAP binding activates transcription in the presence of cAMP. E. coli catabolite activator protein
   9953..9983    +  promoter       lac promoter: promoter for the E. coli lac operon
   9991..10007   +  protein_bind   lac operator: The lac repressor binds to the lac operator to inhibit transcription in E. coli. This inhibition can be relieved by adding lactose or isopropyl-β-D-thiogalactopyranoside (IPTG). lac repressor encoded by lacI
  10052..10070   +  promoter       T3 promoter: promoter for bacteriophage T3 RNA polymerase
>Addgene plasmid #143005 | TFORF0042 | addgene full sequence | sequence record 398910 | Addgene NGS Result
TTAATGTAGTCTTATGCAATACTCTTGTAGTCTTGCAACATGGTAACGATGAGTTAGCAACATGCCTTAC
AAGGAGAGAAAAAGCACCGTGCATGCCGATTGGTGGAAGTAAGGTGGTACGATCGTGCCTTATTAGGAAG
GCAACAGACGGGTCTGACATGGATTGGACGAACCACTGAATTGCCGCATTGCAGAGATATTGTATTTAAG
TGCCTAGCTCGATACATAAACGGGTCTCTCTGGTTAGACCAGATCTGAGCCTGGGAGCTCTCTGGCTAAC
TAGGGAACCCACTGCTTAAGCCTCAATAAAGCTTGCCTTGAGTGCTTCAAGTAGTGTGTGCCCGTCTGTT
GTGTGACTCTGGTAACTAGAGATCCCTCAGACCCTTTTAGTCAGTGTGGAAAATCTCTAGCAGTGGCGCC
CGAACAGGGACTTGAAAGCGAAAGGGAAACCAGAGGAGCTCTCTCGACGCAGGACTCGGCTTGCTGAAGC
GCGCACGGCAAGAGGCGAGGGGCGGCGACTGGTGAGTACGCCAAAAATTTTGACTAGCGGAGGCTAGAAG
GAGAGAGATGGGTGCGAGAGCGTCAGTATTAAGCGGGGGAGAATTAGATCGCGATGGGAAAAAATTCGGT
TAAGGCCAGGGGGAAAGAAAAAATATAAATTAAAACATATAGTATGGGCAAGCAGGGAGCTAGAACGATT
CGCAGTTAATCCTGGCCTGTTAGAAACATCAGAAGGCTGTAGACAAATACTGGGACAGCTACAACCATCC
CTTCAGACAGGATCAGAAGAACTTAGATCATTATATAATACAGTAGCAACCCTCTATTGTGTGCATCAAA
GGATAGAGATAAAAGACACCAAGGAAGCTTTAGACAAGATAGAGGAAGAGCAAAACAAAAGTAAGACCAC
CGCACAGCAAGCGGCCGCTGATCTTCAGACCTGGAGGAGGAGATATGAGGGACAATTGGAGAAGTGAATT
ATATAAATATAAAGTAGTAAAAATTGAACCATTAGGAGTAGCACCCACCAAGGCAAAGAGAAGAGTGGTG
CAGAGAGAAAAAAGAGCAGTGGGAATAGGAGCTTTGTTCCTTGGGTTCTTGGGAGCAGCAGGAAGCACTA
TGGGCGCAGCGTCAATGACGCTGACGGTACAGGCCAGACAATTATTGTCTGGTATAGTGCAGCAGCAGAA
CAATTTGCTGAGGGCTATTGAGGCGCAACAGCATCTGTTGCAACTCACAGTCTGGGGCATCAAGCAGCTC
CAGGCAAGAATCCTGGCTGTGGAAAGATACCTAAAGGATCAACAGCTCCTGGGGATTTGGGGTTGCTCTG
GAAAACTCATTTGCACCACTGCTGTGCCTTGGAATGCTAGTTGGAGTAATAAATCTCTGGAACAGATTTG
GAATCACACGACCTGGATGGAGTGGGACAGAGAAATTAACAATTACACAAGCTTAATACACTCCTTAATT
GAAGAATCGCAAAACCAGCAAGAAAAGAATGAACAAGAATTATTGGAATTAGATAAATGGGCAAGTTTGT
GGAATTGGTTTAACATAACAAATTGGCTGTGGTATATAAAATTATTCATAATGATAGTAGGAGGCTTGGT
AGGTTTAAGAATAGTTTTTGCTGTACTTTCTATAGTGAATAGAGTTAGGCAGGGATATTCACCATTATCG
TTTCAGACCCACCTCCCAACCCCGAGGGGACCCATGCATTGCATCTCAATTAGTCAGCAACCAGGTGTGG
AAAGTCCCCAGGCTCCCCAGCAGGCAGAAGTATGCAAAGCATGCGTCTCAATTAGTCAGCAACCATAGTC
CCGCCCCTAACTCCGCCCATCCCGCCCCTAACTCCGCCCAGTTCCGCCCATTCTCCGCCCCATGGCTGAC
TAATTTTTTTTATTTATGCAGAGGCCGAGGCCGCCTCGGCCTCTGAGCTATTCCAGAAGTAGTGAGGAGG
CTTTTTTGGAGGCCTAGGCTTTTGCAAAAAGCTTTCTAGAGGTACCACCGGAGCTTACCATGACCGAGTA
CAAGCCCACGGTGCGCCTCGCCACCCGCGACGACGTCCCCAGGGCCGTACGCACCCTCGCCGCCGCGTTC
GCCGACTACCCCGCCACGCGCCACACCGTCGATCCGGACCGCCACATCGAGCGGGTCACCGAGCTGCAAG
AACTCTTCCTCACGCGCGTCGGGCTCGACATCGGCAAGGTGTGGGTCGCGGACGACGGCGCCGCCGTGGC
GGTCTGGACCACGCCGGAGAGCGTCGAAGCGGGGGCGGTGTTCGCCGAGATCGGCCCGCGCATGGCCGAG
TTGAGCGGTTCCCGGCTGGCCGCGCAGCAACAGATGGAAGGCCTCCTGGCGCCGCACCGGCCCAAGGAGC
CCGCGTGGTTCCTGGCCACCGTCGGCGTCTCGCCCGACCACCAGGGCAAGGGTCTGGGCAGCGCCGTCGT
GCTCCCCGGAGTGGAGGCGGCCGAGCGCGCCGGGGTGCCCGCCTTCCTGGAGACCTCCGCGCCCCGCAAC
CTCCCCTTCTACGAGCGGCTCGGCTTCACCGTCACCGCCGACGTCGAGGTGCCCGAAGGACCGCGCACCT
GGTGCATGACCCGCAAGCCCGGTGCCAGTTAACGAATTCTAGATCTTGAGACAAATGGCAGTATTCATCC
ACAATTTTAAAAGAAAAGGGGGGATTGGGGGGTACAGTGCAGGGGAAAGAATAGTAGACATAATAGCAAC
AGACATACAAACTAAAGAATTACAAAAACAAATTACAAAAATTCAAAATTTTCGGGTTTATTACAGGGAC
AGCAGAGATCCACTTTGGCGCCGGCTCGAGGCCTGCAGGTGCAAAGATGGATAAAGTTTTAAACAGAGAG
GAATCTTTGCAGCTAATGGACCTTCTAGGTCTTGAAAGGAGTGGGAATTGGCTCCGGTGCCCGTCAGTGG
GCAGAGCGCACATCGCCCACAGTCCCCGAGAAGTTGGGGGGAGGGGTCGGCAATTGAACCGGTGCCTAGA
GAAGGTGGCGCGGGGTAAACTGGGAAAGTGATGTCGTGTACTGGCTCCGCCTTTTTCCCGAGGGTGGGGG
AGAACCGTATATAAGTGCAGTAGTCGCCGTGAACGTTCTTTTTCGCAACGGGTTTGCCGCCAGAACACAG
GTAAGTGCCGTGTGTGGTTCCCGCGGGCCTGGCCTCTTTACGGGTTATGGCCCTTGCGTGCCTTGAATTA
CTTCCACCTGGCTGCAGTACGTGATTCTTGATCCCGAGCTTCGGGTTGGAAGTGGGTGGGAGAGTTCGAG
GCCTTGCGCTTAAGGAGCCCCTTCGCCTCGTGCTTGAGTTGAGGCCTGGCCTGGGCGCTGGGGCCGCCGC
GTGCGAATCTGGTGGCACCTTCGCGCCTGTCTCGCTGCTTTCGATAAGTCTCTAGCCATTTAAAATTTTT
GATGACCTGCTGCGACGCTTTTTTTCTGGCAAGATAGTCTTGTAAATGCGGGCCAAGATCTGCACACTGG
TATTTCGGTTTTTGGGGCCGCGGGCGGCGACGGGGCCCGTGCGTCCCAGCGCACATGTTCGGCGAGGCGG
GGCCTGCGAGCGCGGCCACCGAGAATCGGACGGGGGTAGTCTCAAGCTGGCCGGCCTGCTCTGGTGCCTG
GCCTCGCGCCGCCGTGTATCGCCCCGCCCTGGGCGGCAAGGCTGGCCCGGTCGGCACCAGTTGCGTGAGC
GGAAAGATGGCCGCTTCCCGGCCCTGCTGCAGGGAGCTCAAAATGGAGGACGCGGCGCTCGGGAGAGCGG
GCGGGTGAGTCACCCACACAAAGGAAAAGGGCCTTTCCGTCCTCAGCCGTCGCTTCATGTGACTCCACGG
AGTACCGGGCGCCGTCCAGGCACCTCGATTAGTTCTCGAGCTTTTGGAGTACGTCGTCTTTAGGTTGGGG
GGAGGGGTTTTATGCGATGGAGTTTCCCCACACTGAGTGGGTGGAGACTGAAGTTAGGCCAGCTTGGCAC
TTGATGTAATTCTCCTTGGAATTTGCCCTTTTTGAGTTTGGATCTTGGTTCATTCTCAAGCCTCAGACAG
TGGTTCAAAGTTTTTTTCTTCCATTTCAGGTGTCGTGAGGCTAGCACCGCCACCATGGCCATGTCCCAGG
AATCATTGACCTTCAAGGACGTGTTTGTGGACTTCACCCTGGAGGAGTGGCAGCAACTGGACTCTGCCCA
GAAGAACCTCTACAGGGATGTCATGCTTGAGAACTACAGCCACCTGGTGTCCGTGGGGCATCTAGTTGGG
AAGCCAGATGTGATCTTCAGGTTGGGACCAGGTGACGAGTCCTGGATGGCAGATGGAGGGACCCCGGTAC
GGACCTGTGCAGTCTGGGAAGTTGACGAGCAGATAGATCACTACAAGGAAAGCCAAGACAAATTTCTGTG
GCAAGCTGCATTCATAGGCAAGGAAACACTGAAGGATGAAAGTGGTCAAGAATGTAAAATATGTAGAAAA
ATCATTTATCTCAACACAGACTTTGTTTCTGTAAAACAAAGACTCCCTAAATATTATTCATGGGAAAGGT
GTTCAAAACATCATTTAAACTTTCTTGGTCAAAATAGAAGCTATGTAAGAAAGAAAGATGATGGATGTAA
GGCATATTGGAAAGTATGCCTCCATTATAATCTTCATAAAGCTCAACCTGCAGAGAGATTTTTTGACCCT
AATCAACGAGGGAAAGCCCTCCACCAAAAGCAAGCCCTTAGAAAAAGTCAGAGAAGTCAAACTGGGGAGA
AACTCTACAAATGTACTGAATGTGGAAAAGTGTTTATCCAGAAAGCAAACTTAGTTGTACATCAAAGAAC
TCACACCGGAGAGAAACCTTATGAATGCTGCGAATGTGCAAAAGCCTTCAGCCAGAAGTCAACCCTCATA
GCACACCAGAGAACTCACACAGGGGAGAAGCCCTATGAATGCAGTGAATGTGGAAAAACCTTTATCCAGA
AGTCAACTCTGATTAAACATCAACGAACTCATACAGGAGAGAAACCATTTGTATGTGACAAATGTCCAAA
AGCCTTTAAGAGTTCATATCATCTTATTAGACATGAAAAAACACACATTAGACAAGCATTTTATAAAGGT
ATTAAATGTACTACGTCCAGCCTTATATATCAAAGAATTCACACAAGTGAGAAACCTCAGTGCAGTGAAC
ATGGGAAAGCCTCTGATGAGAAGCCCAGTCCCACTAAACATTGGAGAACTCATACAAAAGAGAACATTTA
TGAGTGTAGTAAATGTGGGAAAAGCTTCAGAGGAAAGTCACACCTCTCTGTTCATCAGAGAATTCATACA
GGAGAGAAACCCTATGAATGTAGTATATGTGGGAAGACTTTCAGTGGAAAGTCACACCTCTCTGTCCATC
ATAGAACTCATACAGGAGAGAAACCTTATGAATGCAGAAGATGTGGGAAAGCCTTTGGGGAGAAGTCAAC
CCTTATTGTACATCAGAGAATGCATACAGGAGAGAAACCCTATAAATGCAACGAATGTGGGAAAGCCTTT
AGTGAGAAGTCACCACTGATTAAACATCAGAGAATTCATACAGGAGAGAGACCCTATGAATGCACTGACT
GTAAAAAAGCCTTCAGTAGGAAGTCAACTCTCATCAAACATCAGAGAATTCATACAGGAGAAAAACCTTA
CAAATGTAGTGAATGTGGGAAGGCCTTCAGTGTGAAATCAACTCTCATTGTGCATCACAGAACTCATACA
GGAGAGAAACCTTATGAATGCAGAGACTGTGGGAAAGCATTCAGTGGGAAGTCAACTCTCATTAAACATC
AGAGAAGTCACACAGGAGATAAAAACCTATAGTAATGAACTAGTCCGTAACTTGAAAGTATTTCGATTTC
TTGGCTTTATATATCTTGTGGAAAGGACGAGAGGTACAGTGTAGGTCTCTCACCACGCGTTAAGTCGACA
ATCAACCTCTGGATTACAAAATTTGTGAAAGATTGACTGGTATTCTTAACTATGTTGCTCCTTTTACGCT
ATGTGGATACGCTGCTTTAATGCCTTTGTATCATGCTATTGCTTCCCGTATGGCTTTCATTTTCTCCTCC
TTGTATAAATCCTGGTTGCTGTCTCTTTATGAGGAGTTGTGGCCCGTTGTCAGGCAACGTGGCGTGGTGT
GCACTGTGTTTGCTGACGCAACCCCCACTGGTTGGGGCATTGCCACCACCTGTCAGCTCCTTTCCGGGAC
TTTCGCTTTCCCCCTCCCTATTGCCACGGCGGAACTCATCGCCGCCTGCCTTGCCCGCTGCTGGACAGGG
GCTCGGCTGTTGGGCACTGACAATTCCGTGGTGTTGTCGGGGAAATCATCGTCCTTTCCTTGGCTGCTCG
CCTGTGTTGCCACCTGGATTCTGCGCGGGACGTCCTTCTGCTACGTCCCTTCGGCCCTCAATCCAGCGGA
CCTTCCTTCCCGCGGCCTGCTGCCGGCTCTGCGGCCTCTTCCGCGTCTTCGCCTTCGCCCTCAGACGAGT
CGGATCTCCCTTTGGGCCGCCTCCCCGCGTCGACTTTAAGACCAATGACTTACAAGGCAGCTGTAGATCT
TAGCCACTTTTTAAAAGAAAAGGGGGGACTGGAAGGGCTAATTCACTCCCAACGAAGACAAGATCTGCTT
TTTGCTTGTACTGGGTCTCTCTGGTTAGACCAGATCTGAGCCTGGGAGCTCTCTGGCTAACTAGGGAACC
CACTGCTTAAGCCTCAATAAAGCTTGCCTTGAGTGCTTCAAGTAGTGTGTGCCCGTCTGTTGTGTGACTC
TGGTAACTAGAGATCCCTCAGACCCTTTTAGTCAGTGTGGAAAATCTCTAGCAGTACGTATAGTAGTTCA
TGTCATCTTATTATTCAGTATTTATAACTTGCAAAGAAATGAATATCAGAGAGTGAGAGGAACTTGTTTA
TTGCAGCTTATAATGGTTACAAATAAAGCAATAGCATCACAAATTTCACAAATAAAGCATTTTTTTCACT
GCATTCTAGTTGTGGTTTGTCCAAACTCATCAATGTATCTTATCATGTCTGGCTCTAGCTATCCCGCCCC
TAACTCCGCCCATCCCGCCCCTAACTCCGCCCAGTTCCGCCCATTCTCCGCCCCATGGCTGACTAATTTT
TTTTATTTATGCAGAGGCCGAGGCCGCCTCGGCCTCTGAGCTATTCCAGAAGTAGTGAGGAGGCTTTTTT
GGAGGCCTAGGGACGTACCCAATTCGCCCTATAGTGAGTCGTATTACGCGCGCTCACTGGCCGTCGTTTT
ACAACGTCGTGACTGGGAAAACCCTGGCGTTACCCAACTTAATCGCCTTGCAGCACATCCCCCTTTCGCC
AGCTGGCGTAATAGCGAAGAGGCCCGCACCGATCGCCCTTCCCAACAGTTGCGCAGCCTGAATGGCGAAT
GGG
[124 nt withheld, positions 7424-7547]
C
[91 nt withheld, positions 7549-7639]
A
[49 nt withheld, positions 7641-7689]
CCTTTGACGTTGGAGTCCACGTTCTTT
[37 nt withheld, positions 7717-7753]
ACCCTATCTCGGTCTATTCTTTTGATTTATAAGGGATTTTGCCGATTTCGGCCTATTGGTTAAAAAATGA
GCTGATTTAACAAAAATTTAACGCGAATTTTAACAAAATATTAACGCTTACAATTTAGGTGGCACTTTTC
GGGGAAATGTGCGCGGAACCCCTATTTGTTTATTTTTCTAAATACATTCAAATATGTATCCGCTCATGAG
ACAATAACCCTGATAAATGCTTCAATAATATTGAAAAAGGAAGAGTATGAGTATTCAACATTTCCGTGTC
GCCCTTATTCCCTTTTTTGCGGCATTTTGCCTTCCTGTTTTTGCTCACCCAGAAACGCTGGTGAAAGTAA
AAGATGCTGAAGATCAGTTGGGTGCACGAGTGGGTTACATCGAACTGGATCTCAACAGCGGTAAGATCCT
TGAGAGTTTTCGCCCCGAAGAACGTTTTCCAATGATGAGCACTTTTAAAGTTCTGCTATGTGGCGCGGTA
TTATCCCGTATTGACGCCGGGCAAGAGCAACTCGGTCGCCGCATACACTATTCTCAGAATGACTTGGTTG
AGTACTCACCAGTCACAGAAAAGCATCTTACGGATGGCATGACAGTAAGAGAATTATGCAGTGCTGCCAT
AACCATGAGTGATAACACTGCGGCCAACTTACTTCTGACAACGATCGGAGGACCGAAGGAGCTAACCGCT
TTTTTGCACAACATGGGGGATCATGTAACTCGCCTTGATCGTTGGGAACCGGAGCTGAATGAAGCCATAC
CAAACGACGAGCGTGACACCACGATGCCTGTAGCAATGGCAACAACGTTGCGCAAACTATTAACTGGCGA
ACTACTTACTCTAGCTTCCCGGCAACAATTAATAGACTGGATGGAGGCGGATAAAGTTGCAGGACCACTT
CTGCGCTCGGCCCTTCCGGCTGGCTGGTTTATTGCTGATAAATCTGGAGCCGGTGAGCGTGGGTCTCGCG
GTATCATTGCAGCACTGGGGCCAGATGGTAAGCCCTCCCGTATCGTAGTTATCTACACGACGGGGAGTCA
GGCAACTATGGATGAACGAAATAGACAGATCGCTGAGATAGGTGCCTCACTGATTAAGCATTGGTAACTG
TCAGACCAAGTTTACTCATATATACTTTAGATTGATTTAAAACTTCATTTTTAATTTAAAAGGATCTAGG
TGAAGATCCTTTTTGATAATCTCATGACCAAAATCCCTTAACGTGAGTTTTCGTTCCACTGAGCGTCAGA
CCCCGTAGAAAAGATCAAAGGATCTTCTTGAGATCCTTTTTTTCTGCGCGTAATCTGCTGCTTGCAAACA
AAAAAACCACCGCTACCAGCGGTGGTTTGTTTGCCGGATCAAGAGCTACCAACTCTTTTTCCGAAGGTAA
CTGGCTTCAGCAGAGCGCAGATACCAAATACTGTTCTTCTAGTGTAGCCGTAGTTAGGCCACCACTTCAA
GAACTCTGTAGCACCGCCTACATACCTCGCTCTGCTAATCCTGTTACCAGTGGCTGCTGCCAGTGGCGAT
AAGTCGTGTCTTACCGGGTTGGACTCAAGACGATAGTTACCGGATAAGGCGCAGCGGTCGGGCTGAACGG
GGGGTTCGTGCACACAGCCCAGCTTGGAGCGAACGACCTACACCGAACTGAGATACCTACAGCGTGAGCT
ATGAGAAAGCGCCACGCTTCCCGAAGGGAGAAAGGCGGACAGGTATCCGGTAAGCGGCAGGGTCGGAACA
GGAGAGCGCACGAGGGAGCTTCCAGGGGGAAACGCCTGGTATCTTTATAGTCCTGTCGGGTTTCGCCACC
TCTGACTTGAGCGTCGATTTTTGTGATGCTCGTCAGGGGGGCGGAGCCTATGGAAAAACGCCAGCAACGC
GGCCTTTTTACGGTTCCTGGCCTTTTGCTGGCCTTTTGCTCACATGTTCTTTCCTGCGTTATCCCCTGAT
TCTGTGGATAACCGTATTACCGCCTTTGAGTGAGCTGATACCGCTCGCCGCAGCCGAACGACCGAGCGCA
GCGAGTCAGTGAGCGAGGAAGCGGAAGAGCGCCCAATACGCAAACCGCCTCTCCCCGCGCGTTGGCCGAT
TCATTAATGCAGCTGGCACGACAGGTTTCCCGACTGGAAAGCGGGCAGTGAGCGCAACGCAATTAATGTG
AGTTAGCTCACTCATTAGGCACCCCAGGCTTTACACTTTATGCTTCCGGCTCGTATGTTGTGTGGAATTG
TGAGCGGATAACAATTTCACACAGGAAACAGCTATGACCATGATTACGCCAAGCGCGCAATTAACCCTCA
CTAAAGGGAACAAAAGCTGGAGCTGCAAGC
