>Addgene plasmid #143005 | TFORF0042 | depositor partial sequence | sequence record 281153 | Insert
ACCGCCACCATGGCCATGTCCCAGGAATCATTGACCTTCAAGGACGTGTTTGTGGACTTCACCCTGGAGG
AGTGGCAGCAACTGGACTCTGCCCAGAAGAACCTCTACAGGGATGTCATGCTTGAGAACTACAGCCACCT
GGTGTCCGTGGGGCATCTAGTTGGGAAGCCAGATGTGATCTTCAGGTTGGGACCAGGTGACGAGTCCTGG
ATGGCAGATGGAGGGACCCCGGTACGGACCTGTGCAGTCTGGGAAGTTGACGAGCAGATAGATCACTACA
AGGAAAGCCAAGACAAATTTCTGTGGCAAGCTGCATTCATAGGCAAGGAAACACTGAAGGATGAAAGTGG
TCAAGAATGTAAAATATGTAGAAAAATCATTTATCTCAACACAGACTTTGTTTCTGTAAAACAAAGACTC
CCTAAATATTATTCATGGGAAAGGTGTTCAAAACATCATTTAAACTTTCTTGGTCAAAATAGAAGCTATG
TAAGAAAGAAAGATGATGGATGTAAGGCATATTGGAAAGTATGCCTCCATTATAATCTTCATAAAGCTCA
ACCTGCAGAGAGATTTTTTGACCCTAATCAACGAGGGAAAGCCCTCCACCAAAAGCAAGCCCTTAGAAAA
AGTCAGAGAAGTCAAACTGGGGAGAAACTCTACAAATGTACTGAATGTGGAAAAGTGTTTATCCAGAAAG
CAAACTTAGTTGTACATCAAAGAACTCACACCGGAGAGAAACCTTATGAATGCTGCGAATGTGCAAAAGC
CTTCAGCCAGAAGTCAACCCTCATAGCACACCAGAGAACTCACACAGGGGAGAAGCCCTATGAATGCAGT
GAATGTGGAAAAACCTTTATCCAGAAGTCAACTCTGATTAAACATCAACGAACTCATACAGGAGAGAAAC
CATTTGTATGTGACAAATGTCCAAAAGCCTTTAAGAGTTCATATCATCTTATTAGACATGAAAAAACACA
CATTAGACAAGCATTTTATAAAGGTATTAAATGTACTACGTCCAGCCTTATATATCAAAGAATTCACACA
AGTGAGAAACCTCAGTGCAGTGAACATGGGAAAGCCTCTGATGAGAAGCCCAGTCCCACTAAACATTGGA
GAACTCATACAAAAGAGAACATTTATGAGTGTAGTAAATGTGGGAAAAGCTTCAGAGGAAAGTCACACCT
CTCTGTTCATCAGAGAATTCATACAGGAGAGAAACCCTATGAATGTAGTATATGTGGGAAGACTTTCAGT
GGAAAGTCACACCTCTCTGTCCATCATAGAACTCATACAGGAGAGAAACCTTATGAATGCAGAAGATGTG
GGAAAGCCTTTGGGGAGAAGTCAACCCTTATTGTACATCAGAGAATGCATACAGGAGAGAAACCCTATAA
ATGCAACGAATGTGGGAAAGCCTTTAGTGAGAAGTCACCACTGATTAAACATCAGAGAATTCATACAGGA
GAGAGACCCTATGAATGCACTGACTGTAAAAAAGCCTTCAGTAGGAAGTCAACTCTCATCAAACATCAGA
GAATTCATACAGGAGAAAAACCTTACAAATGTAGTGAATGTGGGAAGGCCTTCAGTGTGAAATCAACTCT
CATTGTGCATCACAGAACTCATACAGGAGAGAAACCTTATGAATGCAGAGACTGTGGGAAAGCATTCAGT
GGGAAGTCAACTCTCATTAAACATCAGAGAAGTCACACAGGAGATAAAAACCTATAGTAATGAACTAGTC
CGTAACTTGAAAGTATTTCGATTTCTTGGCTTTATATATCTTGTGGAAAGGACGAGAGGTACAGTGTAGG
TCTCTCACC
