>Addgene plasmid #143005 | TFORF0042 | depositor partial sequence | sequence record 281154 | Barcode
GAGGTACAGTGTAGGTCTCTCACC
